>Addgene plasmid #190958 | pET-PLS-KP2-C93A-C96A_rpoA-U | addgene full sequence | sequence record 376010 | Addgene NGS Result
TGGCGAATGGG
[124 nt withheld, positions 12-135]
C
[91 nt withheld, positions 137-227]
A
[49 nt withheld, positions 229-277]
CCTTTGACGTTGGAGTCCACGTTCTTT
[37 nt withheld, positions 305-341]
ACCCTATCTCGGTCTATTCTTTTGATTTATAAGGGATTTTGCCGATTTCGGCCTATTGGTTAAAAAATGA
GCTGATTTAACAAAAATTTAACGCGAATTTTAACAAAATATTAACGCTTACAATTTAGGTGGCACTTTTC
GGGGAAATGTGCGCGGAACCCCTATTTGTTTATTTTTCTAAATACATTCAAATATGTATCCGCTCATGAG
ACAATAACCCTGATAAATGCTTCAATAATATTGAAAAAGGAAGAGTATGAGTATTCAACATTTCCGTGTC
GCCCTTATTCCCTTTTTTGCGGCATTTTGCCTTCCTGTTTTTGCTCACCCAGAAACGCTGGTGAAAGTAA
AAGATGCTGAAGATCAGTTGGGTGCACGAGTGGGTTACATCGAACTGGATCTCAACAGCGGTAAGATCCT
TGAGAGTTTTCGCCCCGAAGAACGTTTTCCAATGATGAGCACTTTTAAAGTTCTGCTATGTGGCGCGGTA
TTATCCCGTATTGACGCCGGGCAAGAGCAACTCGGTCGCCGCATACACTATTCTCAGAATGACTTGGTTG
AGTACTCACCAGTCACAGAAAAGCATCTTACGGATGGCATGACAGTAAGAGAATTATGCAGTGCTGCCAT
AACCATGAGTGATAACACTGCGGCCAACTTACTTCTGACAACGATCGGAGGACCGAAGGAGCTAACCGCT
TTTTTGCACAACATGGGGGATCATGTAACTCGCCTTGATCGTTGGGAACCGGAGCTGAATGAAGCCATAC
CAAACGACGAGCGTGACACCACGATGCCTGCAGCAATGGCAACAACGTTGCGCAAACTATTAACTGGCGA
ACTACTTACTCTAGCTTCCCGGCAACAATTAATAGACTGGATGGAGGCGGATAAAGTTGCAGGACCACTT
CTGCGCTCGGCCCTTCCGGCTGGCTGGTTTATTGCTGATAAATCTGGAGCCGGTGAGCGTGGGTCTCGCG
GTATCATTGCAGCACTGGGGCCAGATGGTAAGCCCTCCCGTATCGTAGTTATCTACACGACGGGGAGTCA
GGCAACTATGGATGAACGAAATAGACAGATCGCTGAGATAGGTGCCTCACTGATTAAGCATTGGTAACTG
TCAGACCAAGTTTACTCATATATACTTTAGATTGATTTAAAACTTCATTTTTAATTTAAAAGGATCTAGG
TGAAGATCCTTTTTGATAATCTCATGACCAAAATCCCTTAACGTGAGTTTTCGTTCCACTGAGCGTCAGA
CCCCGTAGAAAAGATCAAAGGATCTTCTTGAGATCCTTTTTTTCTGCGCGTAATCTGCTGCTTGCAAACA
AAAAAACCACCGCTACCAGCGGTGGTTTGTTTGCCGGATCAAGAGCTACCAACTCTTTTTCCGAAGGTAA
CTGGCTTCAGCAGAGCGCAGATACCAAATACTGTCCTTCTAGTGTAGCCGTAGTTAGGCCACCACTTCAA
GAACTCTGTAGCACCGCCTACATACCTCGCTCTGCTAATCCTGTTACCAGTGGCTGCTGCCAGTGGCGAT
AAGTCGTGTCTTACCGGGTTGGACTCAAGACGATAGTTACCGGATAAGGCGCAGCGGTCGGGCTGAACGG
GGGGTTCGTGCACACAGCCCAGCTTGGAGCGAACGACCTACACCGAACTGAGATACCTACAGCGTGAGCT
ATGAGAAAGCGCCACGCTTCCCGAAGGGAGAAAGGCGGACAGGTATCCGGTAAGCGGCAGGGTCGGAACA
GGAGAGCGCACGAGGGAGCTTCCAGGGGGAAACGCCTGGTATCTTTATAGTCCTGTCGGGTTTCGCCACC
TCTGACTTGAGCGTCGATTTTTGTGATGCTCGTCAGGGGGGCGGAGCCTATGGAAAAACGCCAGCAACGC
GGCCTTTTTACGGTTCCTGGCCTTTTGCTGGCCTTTTGCTCACATGTTCTTTCCTGCGTTATCCCCTGAT
TCTGTGGATAACCGTATTACCGCCTTTGAGTGAGCTGATACCGCTCGCCGCAGCCGAACGACCGAGCGCA
GCGAGTCAGTGAGCGAGGAAGCGGAAGAGCGCCTGATGCGGTATTTTCTCCTTACGCATCTGTGCGGTAT
TTCACACCGCAATGGTGCACTCTCAGTACAATCTGCTCTGATGCCGCATAGTTAAGCCAGTATACACTCC
GCTATCGCTACGTGACTGGGTCATGGCTGCGCCCCGACACCCGCCAACACCCGCTGACGCGCCCTGACGG
GCTTGTCTGCTCCCGGCATCCGCTTACAGACAAGCTGTGACCGTATCCGGGAGCTGCATGTGTCAGAGGT
TTTCACCGTCATCACCGAAACGCGCGAGGCAGCTGCGGTAAAGCTCATCAGCGTGGTCGTGAAGCGATTC
ACAGATGTCTGCCTGTTCATCCGCGTCCAGCTCGTTGAGTTTCTCCAGAAGCGTTAATGTCTGGCTTCTG
ATAAAGCGGGCCATGTTAAGGGCGGTTTTTTCCTGTTTGGTCACTGATGCCTCCGTGTAAGGGGGATTTC
TGTTCATGGGGGTAATGATACCGATGAAACGAGAGAGGATGCTCACGATACGGGTTACTGATGATGAACA
TGCCCGGTTACTGGAACGTTGTGAGGGTAAACAACTGGCGGTATGGATGCGGCGGGACCAGAGAAAAATC
ACTCAGGGTCAATGCCAGCGCTTCGTTAATACAGATGTAGGTGTTCCACAGGGTAGCCAGCAGCATCCTG
CGATGCAGATCCGGAACATAATGGTGCAGGGCGCTGACTTCCGCGTTTCCAGACTTTACGAAACACGGAA
ACCGAAAACCATTCATGTTGTTGCTCAGGTCGCAGACGTTTTGCAGCAGCAGTCGCTTCACGTTCGCTCG
CGTATCGGTGATTCATTCTGCTAACCAGTAAGGCAACCCCGCCAGCCTAGCCGGGTCCTCAACGACAGGA
GCACGATCATGCGCACCCGTGGGGCCGCCATGCCGGCGATAATGGCCTGCTTCTCGCCGAAACGTTTGGT
GGCGGGACCAGTGACGAAGGCTTGAGCGAGGGCGTGCAAGATTCCGAATACCGCAAGCGACAGGCCGATC
ATCGTCGCGCTCCAGCGAAAGCGGTCCTCGCCGAAAATGACCCAGAGCGCTGCCGGCACCTGTCCTACGA
GTTGCATGATAAAGAAAACAGTCATAAGTGCGGCGACGATAGTCATGCCCCGCGCCCACCGGAAGGAGCT
GACTGGGTTGAAGGCTCTCAAGGGCATCGGTCGAGATCCCGGTGCCTAATGAGTGAGCTAACTTACATTA
ATTGCGTTGCGCTCACTGCCCGCTTTCCAGTCGGGAAACCTGTCGTGCCAGCTGCATTAATGAATCGGCC
AACGCGCGGGGAGAGGCGGTTTGCGTATTGGGCGCCAGGGTGGTTTTTCTTTTCACCAGTGATACGGGCA
ACAGCTGATTGCCCTTCACCGCCTGGCCCTGAGAGAGTTGCAGCAAGCGGTCCACGCTGGTTTGCCCCAG
CAGGCGAAAATCCTGTTTGATGGTGGTTAACGGCGGGATATAACATGAGCTGTCCTCGGTATCGTCGTAT
CCCACTACCGAGATATCCGCACCAACGCGCAGCCCGGACTCGGTAATGGCGCGCATTGCGCCCAGCGCCA
TCTGATCGTTGGCAACCAGCATCGCAGTGGGAACGATGCCCTCATTCAGCATTTGCATGGTTTGTTGAAA
ACCGGACATGGCACTCCAGTCGCCTTCCCGTTCCGCTATCGGCTGAATTTGATTGCGAGTGAGATATTTA
TGCCAGCCAGCCAGACGCAGACGCGCCGAGACAGAACTTAATGGGCCCGCTAACAGCGCGATTTGCTGGT
GACCCAATGCGACCAGATGCTCCACGCCCAGTCGCGTACCGTCCTCATGGGAGAAAATAATACTGTTGAT
GGGTGTCTGGTCAGAGACATCAAGAAATAACGCCGGAACATTAGTGCAGGCAGCTTCCACAGCAATGGCA
TCCTGGTCATCCAGCGGATAGTTAATGATCAGCCCACTGACGCGTTGCGCGAGAAGATTGTGCACCGCCG
CTTTACAGGCTTCGACGCCGCTTCGTTCTACCATCGACACCACCACGCTGGCACCCAGTTGATCGGCGCG
AGATTTAATCGCCGCGACAATTTGCGACGGCGCGTGCAGGGCCAGACTGGAGGTGGCAACGCCAATCAGC
AACGACTGTTTGCCCGCCAGTTGTTGTGCCACGCGGTTGGGAATGTAATTCAGCTCCGCCATCGCCGCTT
CCACTTTTTCCCGCGTTTTCGCAGAAACGTGGCTGGCCTGGTTCACCACGCGGGAAACGGTCTGATAAGA
GACACCGGCATACTCTGCGACATCGTATAACGTTACTGGTTTCACATTCACCACCCTGAATTGACTCTCT
TCCGGGCGCTATCATGCCATACCGCGAAAGGTTTTGCGCCATTCGATGGTGTCCGGGATCTCGACGCTCT
CCCTTATGCGACTCCTGCATTAGGAAGCAGCCCAGTAGTAGGTTGAGGCCGTTGAGCACCGCCGCCGCAA
GGAATGGTGCATGCAAGGAGATGGCGCCCAACAGTCCCCCGGCCACGGGGCCTGCCACCATACCCACGCC
GAAACAAGCGCTCATGAGCCCGAAGTGGCGAGCCCGATCTTCCCCATCGGTGATGTCGGCGATATAGGCG
CCAGCAACCGCACCTGTGGCGCCGGTGATGCCGGCCACGATGCGTCCGGCGTAGAGGATCGAGATCTCGA
TCCCGCGAAATTAATACGACTCACTATAGGGGAATTGTGAGCGGATAACAATTCCCCTCTAGAAATAATT
TTGTTTAACTTTAAGAAGGAGATATACATATGGCTAGCATGACTGGTGGACAGCAAATGGGTCGCATGGC
CGGAGGGAGCGATAAAATTATTCACCTGACTGACGACAGTTTTGACACGGATGTACTCAAAGCGGACGGG
GCGATCCTCGTCGATTTCTGGGCAGAGTGGTGCGGTCCGTGCAAAATGATCGCCCCGATTCTGGATGAAA
TCGCTGACGAATATCAGGGCAAACTGACCGTTGCAAAACTGAACATCGATCAAAACCCTGGCACTGCGCC
GAAATATGGCATCCGTGGTATCCCGACTCTGCTGCTGTTCAAAAACGGTGAAGTGGCGGCAACCAAAGTG
GGTGCACTGTCTAAAGGTCAGTTGAAAGAGTTCCTCGACGCTAACCTGGCCGGTTCTGGTTCTGGCCATA
TGCACCATCATCATCATCATTCTTCTGGTGAGAATCTTTATTTTCAGGGCGCCATGGGTAATTCTGTTGT
CACATGGAATTCCATGATTAGGGGCTACGCTAGAAGCGGCCAGCCCGAGGAAGCTCTGAGCCTCTTCTCC
CAGATGAGAAGGAGCGGCATCAAGCCCGATAGCTATACCTTCCCCTTCGTGCTGAAGGCTTGCGCTTCTC
TGAGCAGCCTCGAGGAAGGAAAACAAATCCACGCCCACGTCATTAAATCCGGCTTCGAGTCCGATGTCTA
CGTGCAGAGCTCCCTCATTGATATGTACGCCAAGTGCGGATCTCTGGAGGACGCCAGAAAAGTGTTTGAC
GAGATGCCCGAGAGGAATGTCGTGAGCTGGAACGCTATGATCAGCGGCTATGCCCAGAATGGACAATCCG
AAGAAGCTCTGGAGCTGTTTAGAGAGATGCAGAAAGAGGGCATCAAGCCTTCCGAGTTTACCTTTTGCTC
CGTGCTGAAGGCTTGCGCCTCTCTGGGATCTCTGGAGATGGGCAAGCAAATTCACGGCTATGTGATCAAG
TCCGGCTTTGAGTCCATCGTGTTCGTGGGAAACGCCCTCATTGACATGTATGCCAAGTGCGGCTCTCTGG
AGGATGCTAGAAAGGTCTTTGATGAGATGCCCGAAAGGACCGTTGTGAGCTGGACCGCCATGATCTCCGG
ATACGCCCAGAACGGACAGAGCGAGGAGGCCCTCGAGCTCTTCAGAGAGATGCAGAGGGAGGGCGTGAAA
CCCGACGAAGTGACACTGCCTTCCGTGCTCTCCGCTTGCGCCAATCTGGGCGCTCTGGAGCAAGGCAAAC
AGATCCATGCCTACGTCATCAAGAACGGCTTTGAATCCGATGTGTTTGTGGGCTCCGCTCTGATCGACAT
GTACGCTAAATGCGGCTCCATCGAGGAGGCTAGGAAAGTGTTCGATGAAATGCCCGAGAAAGACGTGGTG
ACTTGGAACGCTATGATCAACGGTTATGGCCAATCTAACGAAGGGCATAAAGCCATCGAATGCTTCCAGG
AGATGTTGCAGGACGGGGTGCAGCCTAGCGAGACAACATTCACATGTCTCCTCGTCGCCTGTTCTCACGA
AGGCCTCGTGAACGAAGGACGCCAATACTTTAAGGCCATGGTGGAGGAACACGGAATCATGCCTCGCGTG
GAACATTACGGGTGTATGGTTGACCTGCTCGGTAGGGCCGGCTATCTGGATGAGGCCGAAAAGATGCTGC
TGTCCTTTGAGAGCAATGATGTGGGATTCGGTTCCCTCCTTAACGCTTGCCGCTCCCACGGCGACATAGA
ACGGGGCACACGCTGTTTTGAAAGCCTGGTCCGCCTCGACCCTCAGTCTGCTAGCGCCTACGTACTTATG
GCCAATATATACGCAGATGCCGGTCGGTGGACTGATGTGGACAGGATCGAGAGACTGCGGAAGTCAGCGG
GCGCATCCAAAAAACCCGCGGTGGCAGGCATCGAAGTCGACAGGCACGTGCACACCTTTGTCGTCGGGGA
AGAAAGGGGCGACATTAGCTGTAAAGTAAGGTCTATGAATACGCGGCTGAAAGAGGAGGGAGGCCATGTG
CCGCATACCGAGCTGGTGCTTAAACCACTGTCCGAGAAGGAGAAGGAGGACGAGCTGTGCGGGCATGCTG
AGAAGTTGGCACTGGCTTATGGACTTCTGAATACTCCCGATGGGACCCCCTTGTTGGTCACCAAGAATCT
GCGGATGGCCAGAGACGCCCACAGTTCAACCGAGATTATGTCAAGAATTGAGAAGCGAGAGATTGTTGTT
AGAGATGCACACCGAGTTCACAGATTCGTTGATGGGAGTTGCAGTTGCGGAGGACGACCATAACTCGAGA
AATAGAAGGAACATGTATTACACGTGCAAAATTTGAGAGCTAGCACCACCACCACCACCACTGAGATCCG
GCTGCTAACAAAGCCCGAAAGGAAGCTGAGTTGGCTGCTGCCACCGCTGAGCAATAACTAGCATAACCCC
TTGGGGCCTCTAAACGGGTCTTGAGGGGTTTTTTGCTGAAAGGAGGAACTATATCCGGAT
Features (pLannotate 1.2.2; 22 found; start..end, strand, type, name):
     12..440     +  rep_origin     f1 ori (sequence partly withheld): f1 bacteriophage origin of replication; arrow indicates direction of (+) strand synthesis
    493..597     +  promoter       AmpR promoter: bla
    598..1458    +  CDS            AmpR: β-lactamase; bla; confers resistance to ampicillin, carbenicillin, and related antibiotics
   1629..2217    +  rep_origin     ori: high-copy-number ColE1/pMB1/pBR322/pUC origin of replication
   2403..2542    -  misc_feature   bom: basis of mobility region from pBR322
   2644..2835    -  CDS            rop: Rop protein, which maintains plasmids at low copy number; rop
   2852..3232    +  CDS            YPB1_ECOLX: Protein predicted: Swiss-Prot protein existence level 4. From Escherichia coli.
   3304..3595    -  CDS            TcR (fragment): tetracycline efflux protein; tet; confers resistance to tetracycline
   3610..3631    -  protein_bind   CAP binding site: CAP binding activates transcription in the presence of cAMP. E. coli catabolite activator protein
   3644..4726    -  CDS            lacI: lac repressor; lacI; The lac repressor binds to the lac operator to inhibit transcription in E. coli. This inhibition can be relieved by adding lactose or isopropyl-β-D-thiogalactopyranoside (IPTG).
   4727..4804    -  promoter       lacI promoter: lacI
   4812..5091    -  CDS            TcR (fragment): tetracycline efflux protein; tet; confers resistance to tetracycline
   5113..5131    +  promoter       T7 promoter: promoter for bacteriophage T7 RNA polymerase
   5132..5156    +  protein_bind   lac operator: The lac repressor binds to the lac operator to inhibit transcription in E. coli. This inhibition can be relieved by adding lactose or isopropyl-β-D-thiogalactopyranoside (IPTG). lac repressor encoded by lacI
   5171..5193    +  RBS            RBS: efficient ribosome binding site from bacteriophage T7 gene 10 (Olins and Rangwala, 1989)
   5201..5233    +  CDS            T7 tag (gene 10 leader): leader peptide from bacteriophage T7 gene 10 promotes efficient translation in E. coli
   5248..5572    +  CDS            TrxA (fragment): E. coli thioredoxin; trxA
   5621..5640    +  CDS            capTEV™ (fragment): composite tag for in vivo biotinylation, TEV protease cleavage, and 6xHis tagging
   6347..7132    +  CDS            PCMP-E15 (fragment): PP185_ARATH - Experimental evidence at transcript level: Swiss-Prot protein existence level 2. From Arabidopsis thaliana (Mouse-ear cress).
   7525..7542    +  CDS            9xHis (fragment): 9xHis affinity tag
   7552..7601    +  CDS            SET1 (fragment): solubility-enhancement tag derived from T7 phage gene 10B
   7609..7656    +  terminator     T7 terminator: transcription terminator for bacteriophage T7 RNA polymerase
