[The description below was written by a language model from this plasmid's Addgene catalogue record and pLannotate feature annotations shown in this document.]
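Description:
pET-PLS-KP2-C93A-C96A_rpoA-U is a 7,681-nt bacterial expression plasmid built on the pET21b backbone, designed to test RNA editing by a synthetic pentatricopeptide repeat (PPR) protein in E. coli. It is maintained through a ColE1/pBR322-type origin together with the rop gene and bom region, consistent with the low copy number recorded, and is selected with ampicillin via the bla (AmpR) cassette. An f1 origin is also present. The annotated tetracycline-resistance fragments are pBR322-derived remnants rather than a functional marker.

The payload is PLS-KP2, a synthetic PLS-type PPR array fused to a DYW-type "KP" domain, here carrying the C93A/C96A double substitution in that domain. Expression is driven by a T7 promoter with an adjacent lac operator, and the plasmid's own lacI gene supplies the repressor, so transcription requires T7 RNA polymerase and is IPTG-inducible. The T7 gene 10 ribosome binding site and leader peptide begin the reading frame, followed by a thioredoxin (TrxA) segment, which commonly aids solubility, and a short tag-like match upstream of the PPR coding region that probably corresponds to the catalogued N-terminal His tag. The automated annotation recognises part of the insert only by similarity to an Arabidopsis PPR protein. A His-tag fragment lies downstream, before the T7 terminator.

The name and stated purpose indicate that the construct also carries the Arabidopsis rpoA editing site in its U form, although the feature table does not annotate it and its position is not stated. The plasmid is used to assess U-to-C editing activity of the C93A/C96A variant at this site in E. coli. The record does not state what effect the mutations are expected to have.
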