Addgene plasmid #190958: pET-PLS-KP2-C93A-C96A_rpoA-U
Purpose: Test the U-to-C editing activity of KP2:C93A/C96A on AtrpoA editing site, in E. coli
Depositing lab: Bernard Gutmann. Depositing organization: EditForce, Inc. Publication: U-to-C RNA editing by synthetic PPR-DYW proteins in bacteria and human culture cells. Ichinose M, Kawabata M, Akaiwa Y, Shimajiri Y, Nakamura I, Tamai T, Nakamura T, Yagi Y, Gutmann B. Commun Biol. 2022 Sep 15;5(1):968. doi: 10.1038/s42003-022-03927-3. PubMed 36109586.
Backbone
  Vector backbone: pET21b
  Vector type: Bacterial Expression
Growth in bacteria
  Bacterial resistance: Ampicillin, 100 μg/mL
  Growth temperature: 37°C
  Growth strain: DH5alpha
  Copy number: Low Copy
Gene/Insert
  Gene/Insert name: PLS-KP2
  Species: Synthetic
  Mutation: DYW-KP:C93A/C96A
  Promoter: T7
  Tag / fusion protein: His (N terminal on insert)
  Cloning method: Ligation Independent Cloning
Terms and licenses: Academic/Nonprofit Terms; Industry Terms: Not Available to Industry
How to cite: pET-PLS-KP2-C93A-C96A_rpoA-U was a gift from Bernard Gutmann (Addgene plasmid # 190958 ; http://n2t.net/addgene:190958 ; RRID:Addgene_190958)
